>Addgene plasmid #98662 | MBP-hnRNPA2_FL_WT | addgene full sequence | sequence record 189352 | Addgene NGS Result
TAATACGACTCACTATAGGGGAATTGTGAGCGGATAACAATTCCCCTCTAGAAATAATTTTGTTTAACTT
TAAGAAGGAGATATACCATGGGATCTGATAAAATTCATCATCATCATCATCACAGCAGCGGTACCAAAAT
CGAAGAAGGTAAACTGGTAATCTGGATTAACGGCGATAAAGGCTATAACGGTCTCGCTGAAGTCGGTAAG
AAATTCGAGAAAGATACCGGAATTAAAGTCACCGTTGAGCATCCGGATAAACTGGAAGAGAAATTCCCAC
AGGTTGCGGCAACTGGCGATGGCCCTGACATTATCTTCTGGGCACACGACCGCTTTGGTGGCTACGCTCA
ATCTGGCCTGTTGGCTGAAATCACCCCGGACAAAGCGTTCCAGGACAAGCTGTATCCGTTTACCTGGGAT
GCCGTACGTTACAACGGCAAGCTGATTGCTTACCCGATCGCTGTTGAAGCGTTATCGCTGATTTATAACA
AAGATCTGCTGCCGAACCCGCCAAAAACCTGGGAAGAGATCCCGGCGCTGGATAAAGAACTGAAAGCGAA
AGGTAAGAGCGCGCTGATGTTCAACCTGCAAGAACCGTACTTCACCTGGCCGCTGATTGCTGCTGACGGG
GGTTATGCGTTCAAGTATGAAAACGGCAAGTACGACATTAAAGACGTGGGCGTGGATAACGCTGGCGCGA
AAGCGGGTCTGACCTTCCTGGTTGACCTGATTAAAAACAAACACATGAATGCAGACACCGATTACTCCAT
CGCAGAAGCTGCCTTTAATAAAGGCGAAACAGCGATGACCATCAACGGCCCGTGGGCATGGTCCAACATC
GACACCAGCAAAGTGAATTATGGTGTAACGGTACTGCCGACCTTCAAGGGTCAACCATCCAAACCGTTCG
TTGGCGTGCTGAGCGCAGGTATTAACGCCGCCAGTCCGAACAAAGAGCTGGCAAAAGAGTTCCTCGAAAA
CTATCTGCTGACTGATGAAGGTCTGGAAGCGGTTAATAAAGACAAACCGCTGGGTGCCGTAGCGCTGAAG
TCTTACGAGGAAGAGTTGGCGAAAGATCCACGTATTGCCGCCACCATGGAAAACGCCCAGAAAGGTGAAA
TCATGCCGAACATCCCGCAGATGTCCGCTTTCTGGTATGCCGTGCGTACTGCGGTGATCAACGCCGCCAG
CGGTCGTCAGACTGTCGATGAAGCCCTGAAAGACGCGCAGACTAATTCGGGATCTGATATCACAAGTTTG
TACAAAAAAGCTGAAGGCGGTACCGAGAACCTGTACTTCCAGGGTCATATGGAACGTGAAAAAGAGCAGT
TTCGCAAGCTGTTTATCGGTGGCCTGAGCTTCGAAACTACCGAAGAGAGCCTGCGCAACTATTATGAGCA
GTGGGGTAAACTGACGGATTGCGTCGTGATGCGTGACCCGGCGAGCAAGCGCAGCCGTGGCTTCGGTTTC
GTCACCTTCTCCAGCATGGCAGAGGTTGACGCCGCTATGGCAGCCCGTCCTCACAGCATTGACGGCCGTG
TGGTTGAGCCGAAGCGTGCGGTCGCTCGTGAAGAGTCGGGTAAGCCGGGTGCTCACGTCACCGTCAAAAA
GCTGTTCGTGGGTGGTATCAAGGAAGATACCGAGGAACACCACTTGCGCGACTACTTCGAGGAATATGGC
AAAATCGATACCATTGAGATCATTACGGACCGTCAAAGCGGCAAAAAGCGTGGTTTCGGCTTTGTTACGT
TTGACGATCACGACCCGGTTGACAAAATCGTGCTGCAAAAGTACCACACCATTAACGGCCACAACGCCGA
GGTGCGTAAAGCGCTGAGCCGTCAAGAGATGCAAGAAGTGCAGTCCTCTCGCAGCGGTCGTGGTGGCAAC
TTTGGTTTCGGTGATAGCCGCGGTGGTGGCGGCAACTTCGGTCCGGGTCCGGGCAGCAATTTCCGTGGTG
GTTCCGACGGTTACGGTAGCGGTCGCGGCTTTGGCGATGGCTATAATGGTTACGGTGGTGGTCCGGGCGG
CGGCAATTTCGGTGGTAGCCCGGGTTACGGCGGTGGTCGCGGCGGTTATGGCGGTGGCGGTCCAGGCTAC
GGTAACCAGGGTGGTGGTTATGGTGGTGGCTACGATAACTATGGCGGTGGTAACTATGGTAGCGGCAATT
ACAATGATTTTGGCAACTACAACCAGCAACCGAGCAATTACGGCCCGATGAAATCCGGCAATTTTGGCGG
TTCCCGTAATATGGGTGGTCCGTATGGTGGCGGTAACTACGGCCCGGGTGGTAGCGGTGGTTCTGGCGGC
TATGGTGGCCGCAGCCGTTACTAACTCGAGCACCACCACCACCACCACTGAGATCCGGCTGCTAACAAAG
CCCGAAAGGAAGCTGAGTTGGCTGCTGCCACCGCTGAGCAATAACTAGCATAACCCCTTGGGGCCTCTAA
ACGGGTCTTGAGGGGTTTTTTGCTGAAAGGAGGAACTATATCCGGATTGGCGAATGGG
[124 nt withheld, positions 2509-2632]
C
[91 nt withheld, positions 2634-2724]
A
[49 nt withheld, positions 2726-2774]
CCTTTGACGTTGGAGTCCACGTTCTTT
[37 nt withheld, positions 2802-2838]
ACCCTATCTCGGTCTATTCTTTTGATTTATAAGGGATTTTGCCGATTTCGGCCTATTGGTTAAAAAATGA
GCTGATTTAACAAAAATTTAACGCGAATTTTAACAAAATATTAACGCTTACAATTTAGGTGGCACTTTTC
GGGGAAATGTGCGCGGAACCCCTATTTGTTTATTTTTCTAAATACATTCAAATATGTATCCGCTCATGAA
TTAATTCTTAGAAAAACTCATCGAGCATCAAATGAAACTGCAATTTATTCATATCAGGATTATCAATACC
ATATTTTTGAAAAAGCCGTTTCTGTAATGAAGGAGAAAACTCACCGAGGCAGTTCCATAGGATGGCAAGA
TCCTGGTATCGGTCTGCGATTCCGACTCGTCCAACATCAATACAACCTATTAATTTCCCCTCGTCAAAAA
TAAGGTTATCAAGTGAGAAATCACCATGAGTGACGACTGAATCCGGTGAGAATGGCAAAAGTTTATGCAT
TTCTTTCCAGACTTGTTCAACAGGCCAGCCATTACGCTCGTCATCAAAATCACTCGCATCAACCAAACCG
TTATTCATTCGTGATTGCGCCTGAGCGAGACGAAATACGCGATCGCTGTTAAAAGGACAATTACAAACAG
GAATCGAATGCAACCGGCGCAGGAACACTGCCAGCGCATCAACAATATTTTCACCTGAATCAGGATATTC
TTCTAATACCTGGAATGCTGTTTTCCCGGGGATCGCAGTGGTGAGTAACCATGCATCATCAGGAGTACGG
ATAAAATGCTTGATGGTCGGAAGAGGCATAAATTCCGTCAGCCAGTTTAGTCTGACCATCTCATCTGTAA
CATCATTGGCAACGCTACCTTTGCCATGTTTCAGAAACAACTCTGGCGCATCGGGCTTCCCATACAATCG
ATAGATTGTCGCACCTGATTGCCCGACATTATCGCGAGCCCATTTATACCCATATAAATCAGCATCCATG
TTGGAATTTAATCGCGGCCTAGAGCAAGACGTTTCCCGTTGAATATGGCTCATAACACCCCTTGTATTAC
TGTTTATGTAAGCAGACAGTTTTATTGTTCATGACCAAAATCCCTTAACGTGAGTTTTCGTTCCACTGAG
CGTCAGACCCCGTAGAAAAGATCAAAGGATCTTCTTGATATCCTTTTTTTCTGCGCGTAATCTGCTGCTT
GCAAACAAAAAAACCACCGCTACCAGCGGTGGTTTGTTTGCCGGATCAAGAGCTACCAACTCTTTTTCCG
AAGGTAACTGGCTTCAGCAGAGCGCAGATACCAAATACTGTCCTTCTAGTGTAGCCGTAGTTAGGCCACC
ACTTCAAGAACTCTGTAGCACCGCCTACATACCTCGCTCTGCTAATCCTGTTACCAGTGGCTGCTGCCAG
TGGCGATAAGTCGTGTCTTACCGGGTTGGACTCAAGACGATAGTTACCGGATAAGGCGCAGCGGTCGGGC
TGAACGGGGGGTTCGTGCACACAGCCCAGCTTGGAGCGAACGACCTACACCGAACTGAGATACCTACAGC
GTGAGCTATGAGAAAGCGCCACGCTTCCCGAAGGGAGAAAGGCGGACAGGTATCCGGTAAGCGGCAGGGT
CGGAACAGGAGAGCGCACGAGGGAGCTTCCAGGGGGAAACGCCTGGTATCTTTATAGTCCTGTCGGGTTT
CGCCACCTCTGACTTGAGCGTCGATTTTTGTGATGCTCGTCAGGGGGGCGGAGCCTATGGAAAAACGCCA
GCAACGCGGCCTTTTTACGGTTCCTGGCCTTTTGCTGGCCTTTTGCTCACATGTTCTTTCCTGCGTTATC
CCCTGATTCTGTGGATAACCGTATTACCGCCTTTGAGTGAGCTGATACCGCTCGCCGCAGCCGAACGACC
GAGCGCAGCGAGTCAGTGAGCGAGGAAGCGGAAGAGCGCCTGATGCGGTATTTTCTCCTTACGCATCTGT
GCGGTATTTCACACCGCAATGGTGCACTCTCAGTACAATCTGCTCTGATGCCGCATAGTTAAGCCAGTAT
ACACTCCGCTATCGCTACGTGACTGGGTCATGGCTGCGCCCCGACACCCGCCAACACCCGCTGACGCGCC
CTGACGGGCTTGTCTGCTCCCGGCATCCGCTTACAGACAAGCTGTGACCGTCTCCGGGAGCTGCATGTGT
CAGAGGTTTTCACCGTCATCACCGAAACGCGCGAGGCAGCTGCGGTAAAGCTCATCAGCGTGGTCGTGAA
GCGATTCACAGATGTCTGCCTGTTCATCCGCGTCCAGCTCGTTGAGTTTCTCCAGAAGCGTTAATGTCTG
GCTTCTGATAAAGCGGGCCATGTTAAGGGCGGTTTTTTCCTGTTTGGTCACTGATGCCTCCGTGTAAGGG
GGATTTCTGTTCATGGGGGTAATGATACCGATGAAACGAGAGAGGATGCTCACGATACGGGTTACTGATG
ATGAACATGCCCGGTTACTGGAACGTTGTGAGGGTAAACAACTGGCGGTATGGATGCGGCGGGACCAGAG
AAAAATCACTCAGGGTCAATGCCAGCGCTTCGTTAATACAGATGTAGGTGTTCCACAGGGTAGCCAGCAG
CATCCTGCGATGCAGATCCGGAACATAATGGTGCAGGGCGCTGACTTCCGCGTTTCCAGACTTTACGAAA
CACGGAAACCGAAGACCATTCATGTTGTTGCTCAGGTCGCAGACGTTTTGCAGCAGCAGTCGCTTCACGT
TCGCTCGCGTATCGGTGATTCATTCTGCTAACCAGTAAGGCAACCCCGCCAGCCTAGCCGGGTCCTCAAC
GACAGGAGCACGATCATGCGCACCCGTGGGGCCGCCATGCCGGCGATAATGGCCTGCTTCTCGCCGAAAC
GTTTGGTGGCGGGACCAGTGACGAAGGCTTGAGCGAGGGCGTGCAAGATTCCGAATACCGCAAGCGACAG
GCCGATCATCGTCGCGCTCCAGCGAAAGCGGTCCTCGCCGAAAATGACCCAGAGCGCTGCCGGCACCTGT
CCTACGAGTTGCATGATAAAGAAGACAGTCATAAGTGCGGCGACGATAGTCATGCCCCGCGCCCACCGGA
AGGAGCTGACTGGGTTGAAGGCTCTCAAGGGCATCGGTCGAGATCCCGGTGCCTAATGAGTGAGCTAACT
TACATTAATTGCGTTGCGCTCACTGCCCGCTTTCCAGTCGGGAAACCTGTCGTGCCAGCTGCATTAATGA
ATCGGCCAACGCGCGGGGAGAGGCGGTTTGCGTATTGGGCGCCAGGGTGGTTTTTCTTTTCACCAGTGAG
ACGGGCAACAGCTGATTGCCCTTCACCGCCTGGCCCTGAGAGAGTTGCAGCAAGCGGTCCACGCTGGTTT
GCCCCAGCAGGCGAAAATCCTGTTTGATGGTGGTTAACGGCGGGATATAACATGAGCTGTCTTCGGTATC
GTCGTATCCCACTACCGAGATATCCGCACCAACGCGCAGCCCGGACTCGGTAATGGCGCGCATTGCGCCC
AGCGCCATCTGATCGTTGGCAACCAGCATCGCAGTGGGAACGATGCCCTCATTCAGCATTTGCATGGTTT
GTTGAAAACCGGACATGGCACTCCAGTCGCCTTCCCGTTCCGCTATCGGCTGAATTTGATTGCGAGTGAG
ATATTTATGCCAGCCAGCCAGACGCAGACGCGCCGAGACAGAACTTAATGGGCCCGCTAACAGCGCGATT
TGCTGGTGACCCAATGCGACCAGATGCTCCACGCCCAGTCGCGTACCGTCTTCATGGGAGAAAATAATAC
TGTTGATGGGTGTCTGGTCAGAGACATCAAGAAATAACGCCGGAACATTAGTGCAGGCAGCTTCCACAGC
AATGGCATCCTGGTCATCCAGCGGATAGTTAATGATCAGCCCACTGACGCGTTGCGCGAGAAGATTGTGC
ACCGCCGCTTTACAGGCTTCGACGCCGCTTCGTTCTACCATCGACACCACCACGCTGGCACCCAGTTGAT
CGGCGCGAGATTTAATCGCCGCGACAATTTGCGACGGCGCGTGCAGGGCCAGACTGGAGGTGGCAACGCC
AATCAGCAACGACTGTTTGCCCGCCAGTTGTTGTGCCACGCGGTTGGGAATGTAATTCAGCTCCGCCATC
GCCGCTTCCACTTTTTCCCGCGTTTTCGCAGAAACGTGGCTGGCCTGGTTCACCACGCGGGAAACGGTCT
GATAAGAGACACCGGCATACTCTGCGACATCGTATAACGTTACTGGTTTCACATTCACCACCCTGAATTG
ACTCTCTTCCGGGCGCTATCATGCCATACCGCGAAAGGTTTTGCGCCATTCGATGGTGTCCGGGATCTCG
ACGCTCTCCCTTATGCGACTCCTGCATTAGGAAGCAGCCCAGTAGTAGGTTGAGGCCGTTGAGCACCGCC
GCCGCAAGGAATGGTGCATGCAAGGAGATGGCGCCCAACAGTCCCCCGGCCACGGGGCCTGCCACCATAC
CCACGCCGAAACAAGCGCTCATGAGCCCGAAGTGGCGAGCCCGATCTTCCCCATCGGTGATGTCGGCGAT
ATAGGCGCCAGCAACCGCACCTGTGGCGCCGGTGATGCCGGCCACGATGCGTCCGGCGTAGAGGATCGAG
ATCTCGATCCCGCGAAAT
Features (pLannotate 1.2.2; 23 found; start..end, strand, type, name):
      1..19      +  promoter       T7 promoter: promoter for bacteriophage T7 RNA polymerase
     20..44      +  protein_bind   lac operator: The lac repressor binds to the lac operator to inhibit transcription in E. coli. This inhibition can be relieved by adding lactose or isopropyl-β-D-thiogalactopyranoside (IPTG). lac repressor encoded by lacI
     59..81      +  RBS            RBS: efficient ribosome binding site from bacteriophage T7 gene 10 (Olins and Rangwala, 1989)
     88..105     +  CDS            HP-thioredoxin (fragment): His-Patch thioredoxin The histidines at positions 8, 32, and 64 coordinate a divalent cation, allowing HP-thioredoxin to be purified on metal-chelating resins.
    106..122     +  CDS            capTEV™ (fragment): composite tag for in vivo biotinylation, TEV protease cleavage, and 6xHis tagging
    136..1233    +  CDS            MBP: maltose binding protein from E. coli; malE (mutated); This version of the gene does not encode a signal sequence, so MBP will remain in the cytosol.
   1253..1271    +  protein_bind   attB1 (fragment): mutant version of attB; core recombination site for the Gateway® BP reaction BP Clonase™
   1309..2331    +  CDS            HNRNPA2B1: ROA2_BOVIN - Also known as HNRPA2B1. Experimental evidence at transcript level: Swiss-Prot protein existence level 2. Heterogeneous nuclear ribonucleoprotein (hnRNP) that associates with nascent pre-mRNAs, packaging them into hnRNP particles. The hnRNP particle arrangement on nascent hnRNA is non-random and sequence-dependent and serves to condense and stabilize the transcripts and minimize tangling and knotting. Packaging plays a role in various processes such as transcription, pre-mRNA processing, RNA nuclear export, subcellular location, mRNA translation and stability of mature mRNAs. Forms
   2341..2358    +  CDS            9xHis (fragment): 9xHis affinity tag
   2368..2417    +  CDS            SET1 (fragment): solubility-enhancement tag derived from T7 phage gene 10B
   2425..2472    +  terminator     T7 terminator: transcription terminator for bacteriophage T7 RNA polymerase
   2509..2937    +  rep_origin     f1 ori (sequence partly withheld): f1 bacteriophage origin of replication; arrow indicates direction of (+) strand synthesis
   2990..3047    +  promoter       AmpR promoter (fragment): bla
   3056..3871    -  CDS            KanR: aminoglycoside phosphotransferase; aph(3')-Ia; confers resistance to kanamycin in bacteria or G418 (Geneticin®) in eukaryotes
   3993..4581    +  rep_origin     ori: high-copy-number ColE1/pMB1/pBR322/pUC origin of replication
   4767..4906    -  misc_feature   bom: basis of mobility region from pBR322
   5008..5199    -  CDS            rop: Rop protein, which maintains plasmids at low copy number; rop
   5216..5596    +  CDS            YPB1_ECOLX: Protein predicted: Swiss-Prot protein existence level 4. From Escherichia coli.
   5668..5959    -  CDS            TcR (fragment): tetracycline efflux protein; tet; confers resistance to tetracycline
   5974..5995    -  protein_bind   CAP binding site: CAP binding activates transcription in the presence of cAMP. E. coli catabolite activator protein
   6008..7090    -  CDS            lacI: lac repressor; lacI; The lac repressor binds to the lac operator to inhibit transcription in E. coli. This inhibition can be relieved by adding lactose or isopropyl-β-D-thiogalactopyranoside (IPTG).
   7091..7168    -  promoter       lacI promoter: lacI
   7176..7455    -  CDS            TcR (fragment): tetracycline efflux protein; tet; confers resistance to tetracycline
