[The description below was written by a language model from this plasmid's Addgene catalogue record and pLannotate feature annotations shown in this document.]
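Description:
MBP-hnRNPA2_FL_WT is a bacterial expression plasmid built on the pTHMT backbone for producing full-length, wild-type human hnRNPA2 (HNRNPA2B1 gene) as an N-terminal 6xHis–maltose binding protein fusion in E. coli. The 7.5 kb plasmid has a pET-like architecture. It replicates from a ColE1/pMB1-type origin accompanied by the bom region and the rop gene; the catalogue entry lists it as high copy, although rop normally moderates copy number. It also carries an f1 origin, and selection is by kanamycin through the aph(3')-Ia gene. Short tetracycline-resistance fragments flanking lacI appear to be backbone remnants rather than functional markers.

Expression is driven by a T7 promoter with an adjacent lac operator and the T7 gene 10 ribosome binding site. The plasmid-encoded lacI repressor keeps transcription off until IPTG is added in a host that supplies T7 RNA polymerase. The open reading frame starts with short segments that the annotation tool matched to His-containing and TEV-cleavable tags, which is consistent with the recorded 6xHis tag and suggests a protease site, although the record does not confirm this. A cytosolic MBP lacking its signal sequence follows, then a linker containing a partial attB1-like match, and then the hnRNPA2 coding sequence. The tool assigned this sequence to the closely related bovine orthologue, but the catalogue entry specifies human. Downstream His-tag and T7 gene 10-derived fragments precede the T7 terminator; the record does not show whether they are translated.

MBP serves as a solubility and purification partner for this aggregation-prone protein. The associated study used such material to examine the structure, interactions and phase separation of hnRNPA2's low-complexity domain, including the effects of mutation and arginine methylation.
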