Addgene plasmid #98662: MBP-hnRNPA2_FL_WT
Purpose: Expresses MBP-tagged full length hnRNPA2
Depositing lab: Nicolas Fawzi. Depositing organization: Brown University. Publication: Mechanistic View of hnRNPA2 Low-Complexity Domain Structure, Interactions, and Phase Separation Altered by Mutation and Arginine Methylation. Ryan VH, Dignon GL, Zerze GH, Chabata CV, Silva R, Conicella AE, Amaya J, Burke KA, Mittal J, Fawzi NL. Mol Cell. 2018 Jan 17. pii: S1097-2765(17)30979-6. doi: 10.1016/j.molcel.2017.12.022. PubMed 29358076.
Backbone
  Vector backbone: pTHMT
  Vector type: Bacterial Expression
Growth in bacteria
  Bacterial resistance: Kanamycin, 50 μg/mL
  Growth temperature: 37°C
  Growth strain: DH5alpha
  Copy number: High Copy
Gene/Insert
  Gene/Insert name: hnRNPA2
  Species: H. sapiens (human)
  Entrez Gene: HNRNPA2B1 (a.k.a. HNRNPA2, HNRNPB1, HNRPA2, HNRPA2B1, HNRPB1, IBMPFD2, OPMD2, RNPA2, SNRPB1)
  Tag / fusion protein: 6xHis-MBP (N terminal on backbone)
  Cloning method: Restriction Enzyme; 5′ cloning site Unknown (unknown if destroyed); 3′ cloning site Unknown (unknown if destroyed)
Terms and licenses: Academic/Nonprofit Terms; Industry Terms: Not Available to Industry
How to cite: MBP-hnRNPA2_FL_WT was a gift from Nicolas Fawzi (Addgene plasmid # 98662 ; http://n2t.net/addgene:98662 ; RRID:Addgene_98662)
